>Addgene plasmid #73703 | HA-mRIPK3 D143N-Flag/cHA-pTRIPZ vector | addgene partial sequence | sequence record 140610 | hUBCpro-R 5'-CTAAGGCCGAGTCTTATGAGCAG-3'
GCTCGCTGCGCCCTTCGTCTGACGTGGCAGCGCGTCGCCGTGCGGAGGGGGGCGCCCGCGGGAGGCGCCA
AAACCCGGCGCGGAGGCCACGCGTTTAAGCGTAATCTGGAACATCGTATGGGTACTCGAGCTACTTGTCA
TCGTCGTCCTTGTAGTCCTTGTGGAAGGGCTGCCAGCCCCTACCCCTGCCGAACTGTGCTTGGTCATACT
TGGCCGAACTTGAGGCAGTAGTTCTTGGTGGTGCTACCAAGGAGTTGTAGTTCCCAATCTGCACTTCAGA
ACAGTTGTTGAAGACGAGAGCCGGTGGCCCTGTCATTGGATTCGGTGGGGTCCAGGGATACCAAGGAGTG
CCGTGTCTTCCATCTCCCTGATTCCTTTGGGGGTGAGGACCGGGAGTCTCAGTAAAGACTGGCCCAGGTG
TTGTGCCTCTGAAGGGTAAAGTATGTGGAATCTGAGGAGTGCCAGCCACGGGGTCAGAAGATGTCCTTGC
TGGTGTGGCAGGCCCAACTGATGTGTCCTGTGCTTGCCTCTCAGGACATTTTCCAGGAACTGGTCCGGAG
GGTTCCTCCAAATGCAGGCGGTCCAGCATTTTAGAAACCATGGTTTCCCTCGGGCAATCCATTTCTGTGC
CTCTTTGGCTTGGCTCTCTGG
