>Addgene plasmid #73703 | HA-mRIPK3 D143N-Flag/cHA-pTRIPZ vector | addgene partial sequence | sequence record 140651 | LNCX 5'-AGCTCGTTTAGTGAACCGTCAGATC-3'
CAGACTACGCTTCTTCTGTCAAGTTATGGCCTACTGGTGCGTCAGCGGTTCCTCTGGTGAGCCGTGAAGA
ACTGAAGAAGCTGGAGTTTGTGGGCAAAGGAGGGTTCGGAGTCGTGTTCCGGGCACACCACAGAACATGG
AACCATGATGTAGCAGTCAAGATCGTGAACTCGAAGAAGATATCCTGGGAGGTGAAGGCTATGGTTAATC
TTCGTAATGAGAACGTTCTGCTCCTGCTGGGGGTCACTGAGGACCTCCAGTGGGACTTCGTGTCCGGGCA
GGCTCTGGTGACAAGATTCATGGAGAATGGCTCCCTCGCAGGGCTGCTGCAACCCGAGTGCCCTCGGCCC
TGGCCACTCCTCTGTCGCCTGCTGCAGGAAGTGGTGCTGGGGATGTGCTACCTACACAGCTTGAACCCTC
CGCTCCTGCACCGGAACCTCAAGCCCTCTAACATTCTGCTGGATCCAGAGCTCCACGCCAAGCTAGCAGA
TTTTGGCCTGTCCACGTTTCAGGGAGGGTCCCAGTCAGGGTCAGGATCAGGATCAGGATCCAGGGACTCT
GGGGGCACCCTAGCGTACTTGGACCCAGAGCTGTTATTTGATGTCAACCTGAAGGCTTCTAAAGCGAGTG
ATGTCTACAGCTTTGGGATCCTCGTGTGGGCAGTGCTGGCTGGCAGAGAAGCTGAGTTGGTAGACAAGAC
TTCACTAATCCGGGAAACAGTGTGTGACAGGCAGAGTCGTCCTCCACTGACAGAGCTGCCTCCAGGTAGC
CCTGAGACTCC
