[The description below was written by a language model from this plasmid's Addgene catalogue record.]
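Description:
HA-mRIPK3 D143N-Flag/cHA-pTRIPZ is a lentiviral mammalian expression plasmid built on the pTRIPZ backbone (about 12.3 kb without insert), a commercial vector platform designed for tetracycline/doxycycline-regulated expression. It is propagated in bacteria under ampicillin selection, and the record lists a recombination-reducing E. coli strain as the growth host, which is usual for lentiviral plasmids carrying repeated LTR sequences. Transduced or transfected mammalian cells are selected with puromycin. No feature table accompanies the record, so the exact layout of the viral elements, the transactivator and the puromycin cassette is not documented here.

The payload is mouse Ripk3 (receptor-interacting protein kinase 3, also known as Rip3) carrying a D143N substitution, cloned between EcoRI and XhoI sites that both remain intact. Expression is driven by a promoter recorded as CMV/tet, meaning a tetracycline-responsive promoter with a minimal CMV core, so transcription of the insert should depend on the addition of inducer in cells expressing the corresponding transactivator. The protein is produced with an N-terminal HA tag supplied by the modified backbone and a C-terminal Flag tag encoded within the insert, allowing detection or immunoprecipitation through either end.

The stated purpose is lentiviral expression of this mRIPK3 mutant. RIPK3 is a central kinase in necroptotic cell death signalling, and an inducible tagged point mutant of this kind is suited to stable delivery into cell lines for comparison with the wild-type protein. The record does not state the functional consequence of the D143N change.
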