Addgene plasmid #73703: HA-mRIPK3 D143N-Flag/cHA-pTRIPZ vector
Purpose: lentiviral expression of mRIPK3 mutant
Depositing lab: Francis Chan. Depositing organization: University of Massachusetts, Worcester.
Backbone
  Vector backbone: pTRIPZ
  Backbone manufacturer: GE Dharmacon
  Backbone size w/o insert (bp): 12300
  Vector type: Mammalian Expression, Lentiviral
  Selectable markers: Puromycin
Growth in bacteria
  Bacterial resistance: Ampicillin, 100 μg/mL
  Growth temperature: 37°C
  Growth strain: NEB Stable
  Copy number: Unknown
Gene/Insert
  Gene/Insert name: RIPK3
  Species: M. musculus (mouse)
  Mutation: D143N
  Entrez Gene: Ripk3 (a.k.a. 2610528K09Rik, Rip3)
  Promoter: CMV/tet
  Tag / fusion protein: HA (N terminal on backbone); Flag (C terminal on insert)
  Cloning method: Restriction Enzyme; 5′ cloning site EcoRI (not destroyed); 3′ cloning site XhoI (not destroyed)
  Sequencing primers: 5′ acggtgggaggcctatataagc; 3′ tcgctgcgcccttcgtctgacg
Terms and licenses: Academic/Nonprofit Terms; Industry Terms: Not Available to Industry
How to cite: HA-mRIPK3 D143N-Flag/cHA-pTRIPZ vector was a gift from Francis Chan (Addgene plasmid # 73703 ; http://n2t.net/addgene:73703 ; RRID:Addgene_73703)
